>Addgene plasmid #51674 | M3499 ura3::ADE2 Disruptor Converter | addgene partial sequence | sequence record 81289 | M13-Rev 5'-CAGGAAACAGCTATGACC-3'
CCTCTAGAGTCGACCTGCAGGCATGCAAGCTTTTTCTTTCCAATTTTTTTTTTTTCGTCATTATAAAAAT
CATTACGACCGAGATTCCCGGGTAATAACTGATATAATTAAATTGAAGCTCTAATTTGTGAGTTTAGTAT
ACATGCATTTACTTATAATACAGTTTTTTAGTTTTGCTGGCCGCATCTTCTCAAATATGCTTCCCAGCCT
GCTTTTCTGTAACGTTCACCCTCTACCTTAGCATCCCTTCCCTTTGCAAATAGTCCTCTTCCAACAATAA
TAATGTCAGATCCTGTAGAGACCACATCATCCACGGTTCTATACTGTTGACCCAATGCGTCTCCCTTGTC
ATCTAAACCCACACCGGGTGTCATAATCAACCAATCGTAACCTTCATCTCTTCCACCCATGTCTCTTTGA
GCAATAAAGCCGATAACAAAATCTTTGTCGCTCTTCGCAATGTCAACAGTACCCTTAGTATATTCTCCAG
TAGATAGGGAGCCCTTGCATGACAATTCTGCTAACATCAAAAGGGATCCGGGATCTTTTTACTCAAATTT
ACAGTTTTGATATCTTGGCGTTTTTCCTCACATTTATTACAAAAGAAAGTGGGCAGGATTTGCCCTTCAC
AAAATCTCTGTCCAGGAGAAGAACGTATTTGACCAGAATTGCTCAATCTTCTTCATTGAGACAGTTTTTA
CAACTGAGTACACGCCCTAATATAAGGATTCTGGGAGGTAATGGGCAGGGTACTGGAAATTCCAATTATC
CCGAATTTACAAACGCATCCTCAGTCATCTCACCCAAGCTAAGGGCTTCTCCTCTACTAGAAAGAAGGGC
GTCAAAA
