>Addgene plasmid #51674 | M3499 ura3::ADE2 Disruptor Converter | addgene partial sequence | sequence record 81441 | M13pUC-Fwd 5'-CCCAGTCACGACGTTGTAAAACG-3'
TTTTTTTTTTATTCTTTTTTTTGATTTCGGTTTCCTTGAAATTTTTTTGATTCGGTAATCTCCGAACAGA
AGGAAGAACGAAGGAAGGAGCACAGACTTAGATTGGTATATATACGCATATGTAGTGTTGAAGAAACATG
AAATTGCCCAGTATTCTTAACCCAACTGCACAGAACAAAAACCTGCAGGAAACGAAGATAAATCATGTCG
AAAGCTACATATAAGGAACGTGCTGCTACTCATCCTAGTCCTGTTGCTGCCAAGCTATTTAATATCATGC
ACGAAAAGCAAACAAACTTGTGTGCTTCATTGGATGTTCGTACCACCAAGGAATTACTGGAGTTAGTTGA
AGCATTAGGTCCCAAAATTTGTTTACTAAAAACACATGTGGATGATCCGGGATCTCAACGTTGTTACTGG
TGTGTTGAAGCGATACTTAAGAAAGCTCCCCAACCCTATCTTTACCTTTCAAATATACGAGCCGTTGATG
AGGTTAGTTAAATCTAAAAAAATGATGGAAAACTTGCCATTTGTTGGAGGAAAGTTGTCCTTAGAAGCAA
AGAATTCGGACACTTATATGTCGAGCAAGAGCGCTTTAAAAAACATATTGGAAGACCTTCCAAGGGAACA
TTATAGGGTGTTAAGAGTACTGAGTGAACATATAGAAAAGGTTACACGGTACAGTCACTGGAATCGAATG
ACGCTTTATAATTTGGCTTTAGTTTTTGCTCCAGGTTTGATTCGTGATTTCAGTGGAGAAAAGGATATTA
TTGATATGAAAGAAAGAAACTATATTGTCGCATTTATATTTGGGAACTACAAAGATATCCTGACGTAGCG
CTATCCTCGGTTCTGCATTGAGCCGCCTTATATGAACTGTATCGAAACGTTATTTTTTTAATCGCAGACT
TAAGCAGGTAATTATTCCTTGCTTC
