[The description below was written by a language model from this plasmid's Addgene catalogue record.]
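Description:
M3499 ura3::ADE2 Disruptor Converter is a budding yeast "marker swap" plasmid of about 7.3 kb, built on the pJJ244 backbone and designed to convert a URA3 marker already present in a yeast strain or plasmid into ADE2. It is propagated in E. coli under ampicillin selection. The record does not list a bacterial origin or any yeast replication element, and no feature table is available to confirm the backbone parts. The copy number is recorded as unknown.

The payload is the Saccharomyces cerevisiae ADE2 gene (YOR128C), carried on a roughly 3.6 kb fragment and expressed from its own promoter. According to the depositor's notes, pJJ244 was cut with StuI and EcoRV, and the 248 bp fragment between those sites was replaced with a blunt-ended BamHI fragment containing ADE2 taken from another plasmid. Both cloning sites were destroyed in the process. As the ura3::ADE2 name indicates, the result is a URA3 sequence interrupted by ADE2, so that the remaining URA3 segments flank the new marker on both sides.

In a marker swap, these flanks act as homology arms. When the cassette is introduced into yeast carrying a URA3-marked gene disruption or plasmid, homologous recombination within the URA3 sequences replaces the functional URA3 with ura3::ADE2. Transformants are selected for adenine prototrophy in an ade2 background. The original disruption is kept, but its marker changes, which frees URA3 for reuse in later manipulations or allows strains with otherwise conflicting markers to be combined. The record does not say how the cassette is released from the plasmid before transformation.
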