Addgene plasmid #51674: M3499 ura3::ADE2 Disruptor Converter
Purpose: Yeast marker swap plasmid for converting URA3 to ADE2
Depositing lab: David Stillman. Depositing organization: University of Utah. Publication: New 'marker swap' plasmids for converting selectable markers on budding yeast gene disruptions and plasmids. Voth WP, Jiang YW, Stillman DJ. Yeast. 2003 Aug;20(11):985-93. 10.1002/yea.1018 PubMed 12898713.
Backbone
  Vector backbone: pJJ244
  Total vector size (bp): 7335
  Vector type: Yeast Expression ; yeast marker swap
  Selectable markers: ADE2
Growth in bacteria
  Bacterial resistance: Ampicillin, 100 μg/mL
  Growth temperature: 37°C
  Growth strain: DH5alpha
  Copy number: Unknown
Gene/Insert
  Gene/Insert name: ADE2
  Species: S. cerevisiae (budding yeast)
  Entrez Gene: ADE2 (a.k.a. YOR128C)
  Promoter: ADE2
  Cloning method: Restriction Enzyme; 5′ cloning site StuI (destroyed during cloning); 3′ cloning site EcoRV (destroyed during cloning)
  Sequencing primers: 5′ M13-F20; 3′ M13R
Terms and licenses: Academic/Nonprofit Terms; Industry Terms: Not Available to Industry
Depositor comments: Plasmid M3499 (ura3::ADE2 ) was made by cutting pJJ244 with StuI and EcoRV and replacing the 248 bp StuI–EcoRV fragment with a 3.6 kb BamHI blunted with Klenow) fragment containing ADE2 from plasmid M1144.
How to cite: M3499 ura3::ADE2 Disruptor Converter was a gift from David Stillman (Addgene plasmid # 51674 ; http://n2t.net/addgene:51674 ; RRID:Addgene_51674)
