LOCUS       Exported 7336 bp ds-DNA circular SYN 12-MAY-2021
DEFINITION  Yeast marker swap plasmid for converting URA3 to ADE2.
ACCESSION   .
VERSION     .
KEYWORDS    M3499 ura3::ADE2 Disruptor Converter
SOURCE      synthetic DNA construct
  ORGANISM  synthetic DNA construct
REFERENCE   1 (bases 1 to 7336)
  AUTHORS   Voth WP, Jiang YW, Stillman DJ
  TITLE     New 'marker swap' plasmids for converting selectable markers on
            budding yeast gene disruptions and plasmids.
  JOURNAL   Yeast. 2003 Aug;20(11):985-93.
  PUBMED    12898713
REFERENCE   2 (bases 1 to 7336)
  AUTHORS   .
  TITLE     Direct Submission
  JOURNAL   Exported May 12, 2021 from SnapGene Server 1.1.58
            http://www.snapgene.com
FEATURES             Location/Qualifiers
     source          1..7336
                     /organism="synthetic DNA construct"
                     /mol_type="other DNA"
     primer_bind     complement(29..51)
                     /label=pGEX 3'
                     /note="pGEX vectors, reverse primer"
     primer_bind     151..170
                     /label=pRS-marker
                     /note="pRS vectors, use to sequence yeast selectable
                     marker"
     primer_bind     364..386
                     /label=M13/pUC Forward
                     /note="In lacZ gene"
     primer_bind     378..395
                     /label=M13 Forward
                     /note="In lacZ gene. Also called M13-F20 or M13 (-21)
                     Forward"
     primer_bind     379..395
                     /label=M13 fwd
                     /note="common sequencing primer, one of multiple similar
                     variants"
     promoter        410..625
                     /gene="S. cerevisiae URA3"
                     /label=URA3 promoter
     CDS             1232..1243
                     /codon_start=1
                     /product="WELQut protease recognition and cleavage site"
                     /label=WELQut site
                     /translation="WELQ"
     CDS             complement(1542..3257)
                     /codon_start=1
                     /gene="S. cerevisiae ADE2"
                     /product="phosphoribosylaminoimidazole carboxylase,
                     required for adenine biosynthesis"
                     /label=ADE2
                     /note="yeast auxotrophic marker"
                     /translation="MDSRTVGILGGGQLGRMIVEAANRLNIKTVILDAENSPAKQISNS
                     NDHVNGSFSNPLDIEKLAEKCDVLTIEIEHVDVPTLKNLQVKHPKLKIYPSPETIRLIQ
                     DKYIQKEHLIKNGIAVTQSVPVEQASETSLLNVGRDLGFPFVLKSRTLAYDGRGNFVVK
                     NKEMIPEALEVLKDRPLYAEKWAPFTKELAVMIVRSVNGLVFSYPIVETIHKDNICDLC
                     YAPARVPDSVQLKAKLLAENAIKSFPGCGIFGVEMFYLETGELLINEIAPRPHNSGHYT
                     IDACVTSQFEAHLRSILDLPMPKNFTSFSTITTNAIMLNVLGDKHTKDKELETCERALA
                     TPGSSVYLYGKESRPNRKVGHINIIASSMAECEQRLNYITGRTDIPIKISVAQKLDLEA
                     MVKPLVGIIMGSDSDLPVMSAACAVLKDFGVPFEVTIVSAHRTPHRMSAYAISASKRGI
                     KTIIAGAGGAAHLPGMVAAMTPLPVIGVPVKGSCLDGVDSLHSIVQMPRGVPVATVAIN
                     NSTNAALLAVRLLGAYDSSYTTKMEQFLLKQEEEVLVKAQKLETVGYEAYLENK"
     promoter        complement(3258..3633)
                     /gene="S. cerevisiae ADE2"
                     /label=ADE2 promoter
     misc_feature    5049..5105
                     /label=MCS
                     /note="pUC18/19 multiple cloning site"
     primer_bind     complement(5115..5131)
                     /label=M13 rev
                     /note="common sequencing primer, one of multiple similar
                     variants"
     primer_bind     complement(5115..5131)
                     /label=M13 Reverse
                     /note="In lacZ gene. Also called M13-rev"
     primer_bind     complement(5128..5150)
                     /label=M13/pUC Reverse
                     /note="In lacZ gene"
     protein_bind    5139..5155
                     /label=lac operator
                     /bound_moiety="lac repressor encoded by lacI"
                     /note="The lac repressor binds to the lac operator to
                     inhibit transcription in E. coli. This inhibition can be
                     relieved by adding lactose or
                     isopropyl-beta-D-thiogalactopyranoside (IPTG)."
     promoter        complement(5163..5193)
                     /label=lac promoter
                     /note="promoter for the E. coli lac operon"
     protein_bind    5208..5229
                     /label=CAP binding site
                     /bound_moiety="E. coli catabolite activator protein"
                     /note="CAP binding activates transcription in the presence
                     of cAMP."
     primer_bind     complement(5346..5363)
                     /label=L4440
                     /note="L4440 vector, forward primer"
     rep_origin      complement(5517..6105)
                     /direction=LEFT
                     /label=ori
                     /note="high-copy-number ColE1/pMB1/pBR322/pUC origin of
                     replication"
     primer_bind     complement(5597..5616)
                     /label=pBR322ori-F
                     /note="pBR322 origin, forward primer"
     CDS             complement(6276..7136)
                     /codon_start=1
                     /gene="bla"
                     /product="beta-lactamase"
                     /label=AmpR
                     /note="confers resistance to ampicillin, carbenicillin, and
                     related antibiotics"
                     /translation="MSIQHFRVALIPFFAAFCLPVFAHPETLVKVKDAEDQLGARVGYI
                     ELDLNSGKILESFRPEERFPMMSTFKVLLCGAVLSRIDAGQEQLGRRIHYSQNDLVEYS
                     PVTEKHLTDGMTVRELCSAAITMSDNTAANLLLTTIGGPKELTAFLHNMGDHVTRLDRW
                     EPELNEAIPNDERDTTMPVAMATTLRKLLTGELLTLASRQQLIDWMEADKVAGPLLRSA
                     LPAGWFIADKSGAGERGSRGIIAALGPDGKPSRIVVIYTTGSQATMDERNRQIAEIGAS
                     LIKHW"
     primer_bind     6899..6918
                     /label=Amp-R
                     /note="Ampicillin resistance gene, reverse primer"
     promoter        complement(7137..7241)
                     /gene="bla"
                     /label=AmpR promoter
     primer_bind     7309..7327
                     /label=pBRforEco
                     /note="pBR322 vectors, upsteam of EcoRI site, forward
                     primer"
ORIGIN
        1 tcgcgcgttt cggtgatgac ggtgaaaacc tctgacacat gcagctcccg gagacggtca
       61 cagcttgtct gtaagcggat gccgggagca gacaagcccg tcagggcgcg tcagcgggtg
      121 ttggcgggtg tcggggctgg cttaactatg cggcatcaga gcagattgta ctgagagtgc
      181 accatatgcg gtgtgaaata ccgcacagat gcgtaaggag aaaataccgc atcaggcgcc
      241 attcgccatt caggctgcgc aactgttggg aagggcgatc ggtgcgggcc tcttcgctat
      301 tacgccagct ggcgaaaggg ggatgtgctg caaggcgatt aagttgggta acgccagggt
      361 tttcccagtc acgacgttgt aaaacgacgg ccagtgccaa gcttttcaat tcaattcatc
      421 attttttttt tattcttttt tttgatttcg gtttccttga aatttttttg attcggtaat
      481 ctccgaacag aaggaagaac gaaggaagga gcacagactt agattggtat atatacgcat
      541 atgtagtgtt gaagaaacat gaaattgccc agtattctta acccaactgc acagaacaaa
      601 aacctgcagg aaacgaagat aaatcatgtc gaaagctaca tataaggaac gtgctgctac
      661 tcatcctagt cctgttgctg ccaagctatt taatatcatg cacgaaaagc aaacaaactt
      721 gtgtgcttca ttggatgttc gtaccaccaa ggaattactg gagttagttg aagcattagg
      781 tcccaaaatt tgtttactaa aaacacatgt ggatgatccg ggatctcaac gttgttactg
      841 gtgtgttgaa gcgatactta agaaagctcc ccaaccctat ctttaccttt caaatatacg
      901 agccgttgat gaggttagtt aaatctaaaa aaatgatgga aaacttgcca tttgttggag
      961 gaaagttgtc cttagaagca aagaattcgg acacttatat gtcgagcaag agcgctttaa
     1021 aaaacatatt ggaagacctt ccaagggaac attatagggt gttaagagta ctgagtgaac
     1081 atatagaaaa ggttacacgg tacagtcact ggaatcgaat gacgctttat aatttggctt
     1141 tagtttttgc tccaggtttg attcgtgatt tcagtggaga aaaggatatt attgatatga
     1201 aagaaagaaa ctatattgtc gcatttatat ttgggaacta caaagatatc ctgacgtagc
     1261 gctatcctcg gttctgcatt gagccgcctt atatgaactg tatcgaaacg ttattttttt
     1321 aatcgcagac ttaagcaggt aattattcct tgcttcttgt tactggatat gtatgtatgt
     1381 ataataagtg atcttatgta tgaaattctt aaaaaaggac acctgtaagc gttgatttct
     1441 atgtatgaag tccacatttg atgtaatcat aacaaagcct aaaaaatagg tatatcattt
     1501 tataattatt tgctgtacaa gtatatcaat aaacttatat attacttgtt ttctagataa
     1561 gcttcgtaac cgacagtttc taacttttgt gctttgacaa gaacttcttc ttcttgcttt
     1621 aataaaaact gttccatttt cgttgtataa cttgaatcat aagcgccaag cagtctgaca
     1681 gccaacagcg cagcgttcgt actattatta atagcgacgg tagctactgg aacacctcta
     1741 ggcatttgca caattgaatg taaagaatct actccatcta gacaagaacc ttttacgggc
     1801 acaccgatga caggaagtgg tgtcattgca gccaccatac ctggcaagtg agcagcccca
     1861 ccagctccag cgataattgt tttaattcca cgcttgcttg cggaaatagc atatgctgac
     1921 atcctatgtg gagttctatg agcagagact attgtcactt caaatggaac gccaaaatct
     1981 tttaaaaccg cacatgcggc agacattacc ggcaagtcag agtctgatcc catgatgatt
     2041 ccaaccaatg gtttgaccat tgcttccaag tccaactttt gagcgacaga gattttgatt
     2101 ggaatatcag ttctacctgt aatgtagttc agcctttgtt cacattccgc catactggag
     2161 gcaataatat ttatgtgacc tacttttctg ttaggtctag actcttttcc atataagtac
     2221 actgaggaac ctggagtcgc caatgctctt tcgcaagttt ctagctcttt atcttttgta
     2281 tgtttgtctc caagaacatt tagcataatg gcgttcgttg taatggtgga gaaagatgtg
     2341 aaattctttg gcattggcaa atccaatatt gatctcaaat gagcttcaaa ttgagaagtg
     2401 acgcaagcat caatggtata atgtccagag ttgtgaggcc ttggggcaat ttcgttaata
     2461 agcaattccc ctgtttctaa atagaacatt tccacaccaa atataccaca accgggaaaa
     2521 gatttgattg cattttctgc caacaacttc gccttaagtt gaacggagtc cggaactcta
     2581 gcaggcgcat aacataagtc acaaatattg tccttgtgga tagtctctac aattgggtaa
     2641 gaaaacacta aaccgttaac agatctcaca atcatgactg ctaattcttt agtaaatggt
     2701 gcccattttt cggcgtacaa aggacgatcc ttcagtactt ccaaagcttc cggaatcatt
     2761 tccttattct ttacaacgaa gttacctctt ccatcgtatg ccaaagtcct cgacttcaag
     2821 acgaatggaa aacccaaatc tcttccaaca ttcaataggg acgtctcact ggcttgttcc
     2881 acaggaacac tttgggtaac tgctatacca tttttgatta aatgctcttt ttgaatatat
     2941 ttgtcttgta tcaatctgat tgtttctgga gaagggtaaa tttttaattt gggatgtttt
     3001 acttgaagat tctttagtgt aggaacatca acatgctcaa tctcaatcgt tagcacatca
     3061 catttttcag ctagtttttc gatatcaaga ggattggaaa aggagccatt aacgtggtca
     3121 ttggagttgc ttatttgttt ggcaggagaa ttttcagcat ctagtattac cgtcttaatg
     3181 ttgagcctgt ttgctgcctc aacaatcata cgtcccaatt gtccccctcc taatatacca
     3241 actgttctag aatccatact tgattgtttt gtccgatttt cttgtttttc ttgattgtta
     3301 tagtaggatg tacttagaag agagatccaa cgattttacg caccaattta tacatgaaat
     3361 gctccataat attgtccatt tagttcttaa taaaaggtca gcaagagtca atcacttagt
     3421 attacccggt tcgtagccat gcaacaagag tcatttgtca gcatagctgt aataatcaat
     3481 catgacgtaa gaaatgtatc ataattaaaa gttgttaaag atgtcagtgt tatgttggtg
     3541 ttacaaaatt ctcggcttct cactaatatt taatatctct taaattttat ctgtctttga
     3601 ttcttttaag aaaagttatg tattattcaa gaaaaagtca attccgcatc aaaaggtaaa
     3661 atttatataa actgctttaa aatttcatga aactaggcaa cttttcgaaa tgatcttttt
     3721 cgagcatgaa gtttctttta taataacctg gtcaaaagct ttcaatatat aatacatttg
     3781 gtatttacgg aaatgagatg atatactggt agtgcgctag tcaagttcta attaaattaa
     3841 aatgcaaaat agtaatgtca gatggacaca ttgggcgaaa tagctaaccc ataagcatga
     3901 atcctgtaac ttatgtaata cgttaatcac gatacggcgt tactagtctt ccttttgagt
     3961 ggtttctaat gtagattctt gttgttcgtt aatttgcttc aagccgttta gcattcctga
     4021 ttcgtttgaa gatagaggaa cagatgcgcc agcgaaagat gatgatgcaa tggtagagga
     4081 agtgttggtc gaatctccct ttttggaaat aaagtgtcgt tttgattcta gataggcttc
     4141 tcgcaattga ttgtggagat acttctttaa aagggccata cctatgggat gacattctaa
     4201 cctatagagt aatttcgtaa tagcatagca gatttttgac gcccttcttt ctagtagagg
     4261 agaagccctt agcttgggtg agatgactga ggatgcgttt gtaaattcgg gataattgga
     4321 atttccagta ccctgcccat tacctcccag aatccttata ttagggcgtg tactcagttg
     4381 taaaaactgt ctcaatgaag aagattgagc aattctggtc aaatacgttc ttctcctgga
     4441 cagagatttt gtgaagggca aatcctgccc actttctttt gtaataaatg tgaggaaaaa
     4501 cgccaagata tcaaaactgt aaatttgagt aaaaagatcc cggatccctt ttgatgttag
     4561 cagaattgtc atgcaagggc tccctatcta ctggagaata tactaagggt actgttgaca
     4621 ttgcgaagag cgacaaagat tttgttatcg gctttattgc tcaaagagac atgggtggaa
     4681 gagatgaagg ttacgattgg ttgattatga cacccggtgt gggtttagat gacaagggag
     4741 acgcattggg tcaacagtat agaaccgtgg atgatgtggt ctctacagga tctgacatta
     4801 ttattgttgg aagaggacta tttgcaaagg gaagggatgc taaggtagag ggtgaacgtt
     4861 acagaaaagc aggctgggaa gcatatttga gaagatgcgg ccagcaaaac taaaaaactg
     4921 tattataagt aaatgcatgt atactaaact cacaaattag agcttcaatt taattatatc
     4981 agttattacc cgggaatctc ggtcgtaatg atttttataa tgacgaaaaa aaaaaaattg
     5041 gaaagaaaaa gcttgcatgc ctgcaggtcg actctagagg atccccgggt accgagctcg
     5101 aattcgtaat catggtcata gctgtttcct gtgtgaaatt gttatccgct cacaattcca
     5161 cacaacatac gagccggaag cataaagtgt aaagcctggg gtgcctaatg agtgagctaa
     5221 ctcacattaa ttgcgttgcg ctcactgccc gctttccagt cgggaaacct gtcgtgccag
     5281 ctgcattaat gaatcggcca acgcgcgggg agaggcggtt tgcgtattgg gcgctcttcc
     5341 gcttcctcgc tcactgactc gctgcgctcg gtcgttcggc tgcggcgagc ggtatcagct
     5401 cactcaaagg cggtaatacg gttatccaca gaatcagggg ataacgcagg aaagaacatg
     5461 tgagcaaaag gccagcaaaa ggccaggaac cgtaaaaagg ccgcgttgct ggcgtttttc
     5521 cataggctcc gcccccctga cgagcatcac aaaaatcgac gctcaagtca gaggtggcga
     5581 aacccgacag gactataaag ataccaggcg tttccccctg gaagctccct cgtgcgctct
     5641 cctgttccga ccctgccgct taccggatac ctgtccgcct ttctcccttc gggaagcgtg
     5701 gcgctttctc aatgctcacg ctgtaggtat ctcagttcgg tgtaggtcgt tcgctccaag
     5761 ctgggctgtg tgcacgaacc ccccgttcag cccgaccgct gcgccttatc cggtaactat
     5821 cgtcttgagt ccaacccggt aagacacgac ttatcgccac tggcagcagc cactggtaac
     5881 aggattagca gagcgaggta tgtaggcggt gctacagagt tcttgaagtg gtggcctaac
     5941 tacggctaca ctagaaggac agtatttggt atctgcgctc tgctgaagcc agttaccttc
     6001 ggaaaaagag ttggtagctc ttgatccggc aaacaaacca ccgctggtag cggtggtttt
     6061 tttgtttgca agcagcagat tacgcgcaga aaaaaaggat ctcaagaaga tcctttgatc
     6121 ttttctacgg ggtctgacgc tcagtggaac gaaaactcac gttaagggat tttggtcatg
     6181 agattatcaa aaaggatctt cacctagatc cttttaaatt aaaaatgaag ttttaaatca
     6241 atctaaagta tatatgagta aacttggtct gacagttacc aatgcttaat cagtgaggca
     6301 cctatctcag cgatctgtct atttcgttca tccatagttg cctgactccc cgtcgtgtag
     6361 ataactacga tacgggaggg cttaccatct ggccccagtg ctgcaatgat accgcgagac
     6421 ccacgctcac cggctccaga tttatcagca ataaaccagc cagccggaag ggccgagcgc
     6481 agaagtggtc ctgcaacttt atccgcctcc atccagtcta ttaattgttg ccgggaagct
     6541 agagtaagta gttcgccagt taatagtttg cgcaacgttg ttgccattgc tacaggcatc
     6601 gtggtgtcac gctcgtcgtt tggtatggct tcattcagct ccggttccca acgatcaagg
     6661 cgagttacat gatcccccat gttgtgcaaa aaagcggtta gctccttcgg tcctccgatc
     6721 gttgtcagaa gtaagttggc cgcagtgtta tcactcatgg ttatggcagc actgcataat
     6781 tctcttactg tcatgccatc cgtaagatgc ttttctgtga ctggtgagta ctcaaccaag
     6841 tcattctgag aatagtgtat gcggcgaccg agttgctctt gcccggcgtc aatacgggat
     6901 aataccgcgc cacatagcag aactttaaaa gtgctcatca ttggaaaacg ttcttcgggg
     6961 cgaaaactct caaggatctt accgctgttg agatccagtt cgatgtaacc cactcgtgca
     7021 cccaactgat cttcagcatc ttttactttc accagcgttt ctgggtgagc aaaaacagga
     7081 aggcaaaatg ccgcaaaaaa gggaataagg gcgacacgga aatgttgaat actcatactc
     7141 ttcctttttc aatattattg aagcatttat cagggttatt gtctcatgag cggatacata
     7201 tttgaatgta tttagaaaaa taaacaaata ggggttccgc gcacatttcc ccgaaaagtg
     7261 ccacctgacg tctaagaaac cattattatc atgacattaa cctataaaaa taggcgtatc
     7321 acgaggccct ttcgtc
//
